>Addgene plasmid #87237 | pFlagCMV-mCARcyt-SIV | addgene full sequence | sequence record 172972 | Addgene NGS Result
GCGCACATTTCCCCGAAAAGTGCCACCTG
[124 nt withheld, positions 30-153]
C
[91 nt withheld, positions 155-245]
A
[49 nt withheld, positions 247-295]
CCTTTGACGTTGGAGTCCACGTTCTTT
[37 nt withheld, positions 323-359]
ACCCTATCTCGGTCTATTCTTTTGATTTATAAGGGATTTTGCCGATTTCGGCCTATTGGTTAAAAAATGA
GCTGATTTAACAAAAATTTAACGCGAATTTTAACAAAATATTAACGCTTACAATTTCCATTCGCCATTCA
GGCTGCGCAACTGTTGGGAAGGGCGATCGGTGCGGGCCTCTTCGCTATTACGCCAGCTGGCGAAAGGGGG
ATGTGCTGCAAGGCGATTAAGTTGGGTAACGCCAGGGTTTTCCCAGTCACGACGTTGTAAAACGACGGCC
AGTGCCAAGCTGATCTATACATTGAATCAATATTGGCAATTAGCCATATTAGTCATTGGTTATATAGCAT
AAATCAATATTGGCTATTGGCCATTGCATACGTTGTATCTATATCATAATATGTACATTTATATTGGCTC
ATGTCCAATATGACCGCCATGTTGACATTGATTATTGACTAGTTATTAATAGTAATCAATTACGGGGTCA
TTAGTTCATAGCCCATATATGGAGTTCCGCGTTACATAACTTACGGTAAATGGCCCGCCTGGCTGACCGC
CCAACGACCCCCGCCCATTGACGTCAATAATGACGTATGTTCCCATAGTAACGCCAATAGGGACTTTCCA
TTGACGTCAATGGGTGGAGTATTTACGGTAAACTGCCCACTTGGCAGTACATCAAGTGTATCATATGCCA
AGTCCGCCCCCTATTGACGTCAATGACGGTAAATGGCCCGCCTGGCATTATGCCCAGTACATGACCTTAC
GGGACTTTCCTACTTGGCAGTACATCTACGTATTAGTCATCGCTATTACCATGGTGATGCGGTTTTGGCA
GTACACCAATGGGCGTGGATAGCGGTTTGACTCACGGGGATTTCCAAGTCTCCACCCCATTGACGTCAAT
GGGAGTTTGTTTTGGCACCAAAATCAACGGGACTTTCCAAAATGTCGTAATAACCCCGCCCCGTTGACGC
AAATGGGCGGTAGGCGTGTACGGTGGGAGGTCTATATAAGCAGAGCTCGTTTAGTGAACCGTCAGAATTA
ATTCACCATGTCTGCACTTCTGATCCTAGCTCTTGTTGGAGCTGCAGTTGCTGACTACAAAGACGATGAC
GACAAGCTTGCCGGAACGATCGCGGGCGCCGTCATAGGGACGCTGCTGGCCCTTGTGCTCATCGGGGCCA
TCCTCTTCTGCTGTCACAGGAAACGCAGAGAAGAGAAGTACGAGAAGGAAGTTCATCATGATATCAGGGA
AGATGTGCCTCCTCCAAAGAGTCGGACATCCACTGCCAGGAGCTATATTGGCAGCAACCATTCCTCCCTG
GGATCCATGTCCCCCTCTAACATGGAGGGGTATTCCAAGACGCAGTATAACCAAGTCCCCAGTGAAGACT
TTGAACGTGCGCCTCAGAGCCCGACTCTGGCACCCGCTAAGGTAGCTGCCCCTAATCTCAGTCGAATGGG
AGCGGTTCCTGTGATGATTCCTGCACAGAGCAAGGACGGGTCTATAGTATAGGAATTCATCGATAGATCT
GATATCGGTACCAGTCGACTCTAGAGGATCCCGGGTGGCATCCCTGTGACCCCTCCCCAGTGCCTCTCCT
GGCCCTGGAAGTTGCCACTCCAGTGCCCACCAGCCTTGTCCTAATAAAATTAAGTTGCATCATTTTGTCT
GACTAGGTGTCCTTCTATAATATTATGGGGTGGAGGGGGGTGGTATGGAGCAAGGGGCAAGTTGGGAAGA
CAACCTGTAGGGCCTGCGGGGTCTATTGGGAACCAAGCTGGAGTGCAGTGGCACAATCTTGGCTCACTGC
AATCTCCGCCTCCTGGGTTCAAGCGATTCTCCTGCCTCAGCCTCCCGAGTTGTTGGGATTCCAGGCATGC
ATGACCAGGCTCAGCTAATTTTTGTTTTTTTGGTAGAGACGGGGTTTCACCATATTGGCCAGGCTGGTCT
CCAACTCCTAATCTCAGGTGATCTACCCACCTTGGCCTCCCAAATTGCTGGGATTACAGGCGTGAACCAC
TGCTCCCTTCCCTGTCCTTCTGATTTTAAAATAACTATACCAGCAGGAGGACGTCCAGACACAGCATAGG
CTACCTGGCCATGCCCAACCGGTGGGACATTTGAGTTGCTTGCTTGGCACTGTCCTCTCATGCGTTGGGT
CCACTCAGTAGATGCCTGTTGAATTGGGTACGCGGCCAGCTTGGCTGTGGAATGTGTGTCAGTTAGGGTG
TGGAAAGTCCCCAGGCTCCCCAGCAGGCAGAAGTATGCAAAGCATGCATCTCAATTAGTCAGCAACCAGG
TGTGGAAAGTCCCCAGGCTCCCCAGCAGGCAGAAGTATGCAAAGCATGCATCTCAATTAGTCAGCAACCA
TAGTCCCGCCCCTAACTCCGCCCATCCCGCCCCTAACTCCGCCCAGTTCCGCCCATTCTCCGCCCCATGG
CTGACTAATTTTTTTTATTTATGCAGAGGCCGAGGCCGCCTCGGCCTCTGAGCTATTCCAGAAGTAGTGA
GGAGGCTTTTTTGGAGGCCTAGGCTTTTGCAAAAAGCTCCTCGAGGAACTGAAAAACCAGAAAGTTAATT
CCCTATAGTGAGTCGTATTAAATTCGTAATCATGTCATAGCTGTTTCCTGTGTGAAATTGTTATCCGCTC
ACAATTCCACACAACATACGAGCCGGAAGCATAAAGTGTAAAGCCTGGGGTGCCTAATGAGTGAGCTAAC
TCACATTAATTGCGTTGCGCTCACTGCCCGCTTTCCAGTCGGGAAACCTGTCGTGCCAGCTGCATTAATG
AATCGGCCAACGCGCGGGGAGAGGCGGTTTGCGTATTGGGCGCTCTTCCGCTTCCTCGCTCACTGACTCG
CTGCGCTCGGTCGTTCGGCTGCGGCGAGCGGTATCAGCTCACTCAAAGGCGGTAATACGGTTATCCACAG
AATCAGGGGATAACGCAGGAAAGAACATGTGAGCAAAAGGCCAGCAAAAGGCCAGGAACCGTAAAAAGGC
CGCGTTGCTGGCGTTTTTCCATAGGCTCCGCCCCCCTGACGAGCATCACAAAAATCGACGCTCAAGTCAG
AGGTGGCGAAACCCGACAGGACTATAAAGATACCAGGCGTTTCCCCCTGGAAGCTCCCTCGTGCGCTCTC
CTGTTCCGACCCTGCCGCTTACCGGATACCTGTCCGCCTTTCTCCCTTCGGGAAGCGTGGCGCTTTCTCA
TAGCTCACGCTGTAGGTATCTCAGTTCGGTGTAGGTCGTTCGCTCCAAGCTGGGCTGTGTGCACGAACCC
CCCGTTCAGCCCGACCGCTGCGCCTTATCCGGTAACTATCGTCTTGAGTCCAACCCGGTAAGACACGACT
TATCGCCACTGGCAGCAGCCACTGGTAACAGGATTAGCAGAGCGAGGTATGTAGGCGGTGCTACAGAGTT
CTTGAAGTGGTGGCCTAACTACGGCTACACTAGAAGAACAGTATTTGGTATCTGCGCTCTGCTGAAGCCA
GTTACCTTCGGAAAAAGAGTTGGTAGCTCTTGATCCGGCAAACAAACCACCGCTGGTAGCGGTGGTTTTT
TTGTTTGCAAGCAGCAGATTACGCGCAGAAAAAAAGGATCTCAAGAAGATCCTTTGATCTTTTCTACGGG
GTCTGACGCTCAGTGGAACGAAAACTCACGTTAAGGGATTTTGGTCATGAGATTATCAAAAAGGATCTTC
ACCTAGATCCTTTTAAATTAAAAATGAAGTTTTAAATCAATCTAAAGTATATATGAGTAAACTTGGTCTG
ACAGTTACCAATGCTTAATCAGTGAGGCACCTATCTCAGCGATCTGTCTATTTCGTTCATCCATAGTTGC
CTGACTCCCCGTCGTGTAGATAACTACGATACGGGAGGGCTTACCATCTGGCCCCAGTGCTGCAATGATA
CCGCGAGACCCACGCTCACCGGCTCCAGATTTATCAGCAATAAACCAGCCAGCCGGAAGGGCCGAGCGCA
GAAGTGGTCCTGCAACTTTATCCGCCTCCATCCAGTCTATTAATTGTTGCCGGGAAGCTAGAGTAAGTAG
TTCGCCAGTTAATAGTTTGCGCAACGTTGTTGCCATTGCTACAGGCATCGTGGTGTCACGCTCGTCGTTT
GGTATGGCTTCATTCAGCTCCGGTTCCCAACGATCAAGGCGAGTTACATGATCCCCCATGTTGTGCAAAA
AAGCGGTTAGCTCCTTCGGTCCTCCGATCGTTGTCAGAAGTAAGTTGGCCGCAGTGTTATCACTCATGGT
TATGGCAGCACTGCATAATTCTCTTACTGTCATGCCATCCGTAAGATGCTTTTCTGTGACTGGTGAGTAC
TCAACCAAGTCATTCTGAGAATAGTGTATGCGGCGACCGAGTTGCTCTTGCCCGGCGTCAATACGGGATA
ATACCGCGCCACATAGCAGAACTTTAAAAGTGCTCATCATTGGAAAACGTTCTTCGGGGCGAAAACTCTC
AAGGATCTTACCGCTGTTGAGATCCAGTTCGATGTAACCCACTCGTGCACCCAACTGATCTTCAGCATCT
TTTACTTTCACCAGCGTTTCTGGGTGAGCAAAAACAGGAAGGCAAAATGCCGCAAAAAAGGGAATAAGGG
CGACACGGAAATGTTGAATACTCATACTCTTCCTTTTTCAATATTATTGAAGCATTTATCAGGGTTATTG
TCTCATGAGCGGATACATATTTGAATGTATTTAGAAAAATAAACAAATAGGGGTTCC
Features (pLannotate 1.2.2; 17 found; start..end, strand, type, name):
     30..458     +  rep_origin     f1 ori (sequence partly withheld): f1 bacteriophage origin of replication; arrow indicates direction of (+) strand synthesis
    489..643     -  CDS            lacZα (fragment): LacZα fragment of β-galactosidase; lacZ fragment
    803..1182    +  enhancer       CMV enhancer: human cytomegalovirus immediate early enhancer
   1184..1383    +  promoter       CMV promoter: human cytomegalovirus (CMV) immediate early promoter
   1417..1461    +  CDS            preprotrypsin leader: leader sequence from mouse preprotrypsin
   1489..1878    +  CDS            Cxadr (fragment): CXAR_MOUSE - Also known as Car. Experimental evidence at protein level: Swiss-Prot protein existence level 1. Component of the epithelial apical junction complex that may function as a homophilic cell adhesion molecule and is essential for tight junction integrity. Also involved in transepithelial migration of leukocytes through adhesive interactions with JAML a transmembrane protein of the plasma membrane of leukocytes. The interaction between both receptors also mediates the activation of gamma-delta T-cells, a subpopulation of T-cells residing in epithelia and involved in tissue homeostasis
   1913..1931    -  misc_feature   MCS (fragment): pUC18/19 multiple cloning site
   1932..2554    +  polyA_signal   hGH poly(A) signal: human growth hormone polyadenylation signal
   2583..2912    +  promoter       SV40 promoter: SV40 enhancer and early promoter
   2951..2969    -  promoter       T7 promoter: promoter for bacteriophage T7 RNA polymerase
   3007..3023    -  protein_bind   lac operator: The lac repressor binds to the lac operator to inhibit transcription in E. coli. This inhibition can be relieved by adding lactose or isopropyl-β-D-thiogalactopyranoside (IPTG). lac repressor encoded by lacI
   3031..3061    -  promoter       lac promoter: promoter for the E. coli lac operon
   3076..3097    -  protein_bind   CAP binding site: CAP binding activates transcription in the presence of cAMP. E. coli catabolite activator protein
   3110..3202    -  CDS            lacI (fragment): lac repressor; lacI; The lac repressor binds to the lac operator to inhibit transcription in E. coli. This inhibition can be relieved by adding lactose or isopropyl-β-D-thiogalactopyranoside (IPTG).
   3385..3973    -  rep_origin     ori: high-copy-number ColE1/pMB1/pBR322/pUC origin of replication
   4144..5004    -  CDS            AmpR: β-lactamase; bla; confers resistance to ampicillin, carbenicillin, and related antibiotics
   5005..3       -  promoter       AmpR promoter (across the origin): bla
