[The description below was written by a language model from this plasmid's Addgene catalogue record and pLannotate feature annotations shown in this document.]
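Description:
pFlagCMV-mCARcyt-SIV is a 5.1 kb mammalian expression plasmid built on the commercial pFlag-CMV backbone. It carries the cytoplasmic domain of the mouse coxsackievirus and adenovirus receptor (CAR, gene Cxadr) in its SIV isoform, a name that presumably refers to the C-terminal residues distinguishing this variant. The plasmid is maintained in E. coli at high copy through a ColE1/pUC-type origin and is selected with ampicillin via the β-lactamase gene. An f1 origin is also present, which in principle allows single-stranded DNA production. Remnants of lacZα, the lac promoter/operator, lacI and a T7 promoter are backbone carry-over rather than functional parts of the expression unit.

The expression cassette is driven by the human cytomegalovirus immediate-early enhancer and promoter and terminated by the human growth hormone polyadenylation signal. The Cxadr fragment (about 390 nt) was cloned between HindIII and EcoRI. The catalogue entry records an N-terminal Flag tag supplied by the backbone. The Flag epitope is not annotated separately in the feature table, but a short gap between the upstream leader and the insert is consistent with its position. The annotation also detects a preprotrypsin leader immediately downstream of the promoter. This is a secretion signal typical of some pFlag-CMV versions, and the record does not comment on how it bears on the localisation of a domain that is normally intracellular. An SV40 enhancer/early promoter region lies downstream of the cassette, but no mammalian selection marker is annotated, which suggests transient use.

The stated purpose is mammalian expression of this CAR cytoplasmic tail isoform. The Flag epitope would allow detection or pull-down of the expressed domain, although specific applications are not described in the record.
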