Addgene plasmid #87237: pFlagCMV-mCARcyt-SIV
Purpose: Mammalian expression of mouse CAR cytoplasmic domain, SIV isoform
Depositing lab: Fritz Rathjen. Depositing organization: Max-Delbrueck-Centrum fuer Molekulare Medizin (MDC).
Backbone
  Vector backbone: pFlag-CMV
  Backbone manufacturer: Sigma
  Vector type: Mammalian Expression
Growth in bacteria
  Bacterial resistance: Ampicillin, 100 μg/mL
  Growth temperature: 37°C
  Growth strain: DH5alpha
  Copy number: High Copy
Gene/Insert
  Gene/Insert name: CXADR (alt names: coxsackievirus_adenovirus receptor; CAR)
  Species: M. musculus (mouse)
  Mutation: SIV isoform
  Entrez Gene: Cxadr (a.k.a. 2610206D03Rik, CAR, MCAR, MCVADR)
  Promoter: CMV
  Tag / fusion protein: Flag (N terminal on backbone)
  Cloning method: Restriction Enzyme; 5′ cloning site HindIII (unknown if destroyed); 3′ cloning site EcoRI (unknown if destroyed)
  Sequencing primers: 5′ CMV-F
Terms and licenses: Academic/Nonprofit Terms; Industry Terms: Not Available to Industry
How to cite: pFlagCMV-mCARcyt-SIV was a gift from Fritz Rathjen (Addgene plasmid # 87237 ; http://n2t.net/addgene:87237 ; RRID:Addgene_87237)
